Addgene plasmid #108478: pEGFP-vsv-Mis12-dCEN-Incenp-EGFP
Purpose: expression of vsv-Mis12-dCEN-INCENP-EGFP
Depositing lab: Susanne Lens. Depositing organization: University Medical Centre Utrecht. Publication: Sensing chromosome bi-orientation by spatial separation of aurora B kinase from kinetochore substrates. Liu D, Vader G, Vromans MJ, Lampson MA, Lens SM. Science. 2009 Mar 6;323(5919):1350-3. doi: 10.1126/science.1167000. Epub 2009 Jan 15. PubMed 19150808.
Backbone
  Vector backbone: pEGFP-N1
  Backbone size w/o insert (bp): 4700
  Vector type: Mammalian Expression
Growth in bacteria
  Bacterial resistance: Kanamycin, 50 μg/mL
  Growth temperature: 37°C
  Growth strain: DH5alpha
  Copy number: High Copy
Gene/Insert
  Gene/Insert name: Mis12-dCEN-INCENP
  Species: H. sapiens (human)
  Mutation: CEN box replaced by Mis12
  Entrez Gene: INCENP
  Promoter: CMV
  Tag / fusion protein: VSV (N terminal on insert); EGFP (C terminal on insert)
  Cloning method: Restriction Enzyme; 5′ cloning site HindIII (unknown if destroyed); 3′ cloning site HinDIII (unknown if destroyed)
Terms and licenses: Academic/Nonprofit Terms; Industry Terms: Not Available to Industry
How to cite: pEGFP-vsv-Mis12-dCEN-Incenp-EGFP was a gift from Susanne Lens (Addgene plasmid # 108478 ; http://n2t.net/addgene:108478 ; RRID:Addgene_108478)
