[The description below was written by a language model from this plasmid's Addgene catalogue record and pLannotate feature annotations shown in this document.]
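Description:
pEGFP-vsv-Mis12-dCEN-Incenp-EGFP is a mammalian expression plasmid built on the pEGFP-N1 backbone; the sequenced record is about 8.0 kb. It replicates in E. coli from a high-copy ColE1/pUC-type origin and also carries an f1 origin. Selection relies on a single Tn5 NeoR/KanR (aminoglycoside phosphotransferase) gene placed behind tandem bacterial (bla) and SV40 early promoters. This gives kanamycin resistance in bacteria and can give G418 resistance in transfected mammalian cells, with the HSV TK polyadenylation signal terminating that cassette. The short annotated fragments of ble, bGH poly(A) and SV40 large T antigen appear to be backbone remnants rather than functional elements.

The payload is a single fusion open reading frame driven by the human CMV immediate-early enhancer and promoter and terminated by the SV40 poly(A) signal. According to the record, it encodes an N-terminal VSV epitope tag, then human MIS12 joined to human INCENP whose N-terminal CEN box has been removed, and finally EGFP at the C terminus. The VSV tag is listed in the catalogue fields but is not separately annotated in the feature table. INCENP is the scaffold of the chromosomal passenger complex: its C terminus binds Aurora B kinase, while its N-terminal region normally tethers the complex to the inner centromere through survivin and borealin. Replacing that targeting region with MIS12, a kinetochore component, is designed to move INCENP, and with it Aurora B, from the inner centromere toward the kinetochore. EGFP allows the fusion's localisation to be imaged and the VSV tag supports antibody detection. The associated publication concerns how spatial separation of Aurora B from its kinetochore substrates contributes to sensing chromosome bi-orientation, which fits this use.
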