Features (pLannotate 1.2.2; 17 found; start..end, strand, type, name):
     61..364     +  enhancer       CMV enhancer: human cytomegalovirus immediate early enhancer
    365..568     +  promoter       CMV promoter: human cytomegalovirus (CMV) immediate early promoter
    591..627     +  misc_feature   MCS (fragment): multiple cloning site
    688..1299    +  CDS            MIS12: MIS12_HUMAN - Experimental evidence at protein level: Swiss-Prot protein existence level 1. Part of the MIS12 complex which is required for normal chromosome alignment and segregation and for kinetochore formation during mitosis (PubMed:12515822, PubMed:15502821, PubMed:16585270). Essential for proper kinetochore microtubule attachments (PubMed:23891108). From Homo sapiens (Human).
   1267..3912    +  CDS            INCENP: INCE_HUMAN - Experimental evidence at protein level: Swiss-Prot protein existence level 1. Component of the chromosomal passenger complex (CPC), a complex that acts as a key regulator of mitosis. The CPC complex has essential functions at the centromere in ensuring correct chromosome alignment and segregation and is required for chromatin-induced microtubule stabilization and spindle assembly. Acts as a scaffold regulating CPC localization and activity. The C-terminus associates with AURKB or AURKC, the N-terminus associated with BIRC5/survivin and CDCA8/borealin tethers the CPC to the inner c
   3912..3956    +  misc_feature   MCS (fragment): multiple cloning site
   3970..4689    +  CDS            EGFP: the original enhanced GFP (Yang et al., 1996) mammalian codon-optimized
   4706..4789    +  CDS            large T antigen (fragment): large T antigen from SV40 (simian virus 40)
   4812..4933    +  polyA_signal   SV40 poly(A) signal: SV40 polyadenylation signal
   4967..5395    -  rep_origin     f1 ori (sequence partly withheld): f1 bacteriophage origin of replication; arrow indicates direction of (+) strand synthesis
   5422..5526    +  promoter       AmpR promoter: bla
   5528..5885    +  promoter       SV40 promoter: SV40 enhancer and early promoter
   5920..6714    +  CDS            NeoR/KanR: aminoglycoside phosphotransferase from Tn5; aph(3')-II (or nptII); confers resistance to neomycin, kanamycin, and G418 (Geneticin®)
   6735..6887    +  CDS            ble (fragment): BLE_KLEPN - Experimental evidence at protein level: Swiss-Prot protein existence level 1. Binding protein with a strong affinity to the bleomycin family of antibiotics. Binds to CL990; an antimitotic-antibiotic compound. From Klebsiella pneumoniae.
   6946..6993    +  polyA_signal   HSV TK poly(A) signal: herpes simplex virus thymidine kinase polyadenylation signal (Cole and Stacy, 1985)
   7084..7100    -  polyA_signal   bGH poly(A) signal (fragment): bovine growth hormone polyadenylation signal
   7322..7910    +  rep_origin     ori: high-copy-number ColE1/pMB1/pBR322/pUC origin of replication
>Addgene plasmid #108478 | pEGFP-vsv-Mis12-dCEN-Incenp-EGFP | depositor full sequence | sequence record 205249 | pEGFP-vsv-Mis12-dCEN-Incenp-EGFP sequence 8024 bps
TAGTTATTAATAGTAATCAATTACGGGGTCATTAGTTCATAGCCCATATATGGAGTTCCGCGTTACATAA
CTTACGGTAAATGGCCCGCCTGGCTGACCGCCCAACGACCCCCGCCCATTGACGTCAATAATGACGTATG
TTCCCATAGTAACGCCAATAGGGACTTTCCATTGACGTCAATGGGTGGAGTATTTACGGTAAACTGCCCA
CTTGGCAGTACATCAAGTGTATCATATGCCAAGTACGCCCCCTATTGACGTCAATGACGGTAAATGGCCC
GCCTGGCATTATGCCCAGTACATGACCTTATGGGACTTTCCTACTTGGCAGTACATCTACGTATTAGTCA
TCGCTATTACCATGGTGATGCGGTTTTGGCAGTACATCAATGGGCGTGGATAGCGGTTTGACTCACGGGG
ATTTCCAAGTCTCCACCCCATTGACGTCAATGGGAGTTTGTTTTGGCACCAAAATCAACGGGACTTTCCA
AAATGTCGTAACAACTCCGCCCCATTGACGCAAATGGGCGGTAGGCGTGTACGGTGGGAGGTCTATATAA
GCAGAGCTGGTTTAGTGAACCGTCAGATCCGCTAGCGCTACCGGACTCAGATCTCGAGCTCAAGCTTGGT
ACCGGATCCGCCACCATGTACACCGACATCGAGATGAACCGGTTGGGCAAGGAATTCTCTGTGGATCCAA
TGACCTACGAGGCCCAGTTCTTTGGCTTCACGCCACAAACGTGCATGCTTCGGATCTACATTGCATTTCA
AGACTACCTATTTGAAGTGATGCAGGCCGTTGAACAGGTTATTCTGAAGAAGCTGGATGGCATCCCAGAC
TGTGACATTAGCCCAGTGCAGATTCGCAAATGCACAGAGAAGTTTCTTTGCTTCATGAAAGGACATTTTG
ATAACCTTTTTAGCAAAATGGAGCAACTGTTTTTGCAGCTGATTTTACGTATTCCCTCAAACATCTTGCT
TCCTGAAGATAAATGTAAGGAGACACCTTATAGTGAGGAAGATTTTCAGCATCTCCAGAAAGAAATTGAA
CAGTTACAGGAGAAGTACAAGACTGAATTATGTACTAAGCAGGCCCTTCTTGCAGAATTAGAAGAGCAAA
AAATTGTTCAGGCCAAACTCAAACAGACGTTGACTTTCTTTGATGAGCTTCATAATGTTGGCAGAGATCA
TGGGACTAGTGATTTTAGGGAGAGTTTAGTATCCCTGGTTCAGAACTCCAGAAAACTACAGAACATTAGA
GACAATGTGGAAAAGGAATCGAAACGACTGAAAATATCTGAATTCAGCAAAGAGCCAGAGCTGATGCCCA
AAACACCTTCTCAGAAGAACCGACGGAAGAAGAGACGGATTTCTTATGTTCAGGATGAAAACAGAGATCC
CATCAGGAGAAGGTTATCCCGCAGAAAGTCTCGGAGCAGCCAGCAGAGCACCCGACGCCTCCGCAGCAAG
GACAGTGTAGAGAAGCTGGCTACAGTGGTCGGGGAGAACGGCTCCGTTCTGCGGCGTGTGACCCGTGCTG
CGGCTGCAGCTGCCGCGGCTACCATGGCATTGGCTGCACCTTCTTCACCCACCCCTGAGTCTCCCACGAT
GCTGACTAAGAAGCCCGAGGATAACCACACCCAGTGCCAGCTGGTGCCTGTGGTGGAGATCGGCATCAGT
GAGCGCCAGAATGCTGAGCAGCATGTCACCCAGCTCATGTCCACCGAGCCTCTGCCCCGCACTCTGTCCC
CGACTCCAGCTTCAGCCACAGCTCCAACCTCCCAGGGCATCCCGACATCAGATGAGGAATCAACACCTAA
GAAGTCGAAGGCCAGGATACTGGAGTCCATCACAGTGAGCTCCCTGATGGCTACACCCCAGGACCCCAAG
GGTCAAGGGGTCGGGACGGGGCGGTCTGCGTCTAAGCTCAGGATTGCGCAGGTCTCCCCTGGCCCACGGG
ACTCGCCAGCCTTTCCAGATTCTCCATGGCGGGAGCGGGTGCTGGCTCCCATCCTGCCGGATAACTTCTC
CACGCCCACGGGCTCTCGCACGGACTCTCAATCGGTGCGGCACAGCCCGATCGCCCCGTCTTCCCCGAGT
CCCCGAGTCTTAGCCCAGAAGTACTCTCTGGTGGCCAAACAGGAAAGTGTTGTCCGCAGGGCGAGCAGAA
GGCTTGCCAAGAAGACTGCCGAAGAGCCAGCTGCCTCTGGCCGCATCATCTGTCACAGTTACCTGGAGAG
GCTCCTGAATGTTGAGGTGCCCCAGAAAGTTGGTTCTGAGCAGAAGGAACCCCCCGAGGAGGCTGAGCCT
GTGGCGGCAGCTGAGCCAGAGGTCCCTGAGAACAACGGAAATAACTCGTGGCCCCACAATGACACAGAGA
TCGCCAACAGCACACCCAACCCGAAGCCTGCAGCCAGCAGCCCGGAAACACCCTCTGCAGGGCAGCAAGA
GGCCAAGACGGACCAAGCAGATGGACCCAGAGAGCCACCGCAGAGTGCCAGGAGGAAGCGCAGCTACAAG
CAGGCCGTGAGTGAGCTGGACGAGGAGCAGCACCTGGAGGATGAGGAGCTGCAGCCCCCCAGGAGCAAGA
CCCCTTCCTCACCCTGCCCAGCCAGCAAGGTGGTACGGCCCCTCCGGACCTTTCTGCACACAGTGCAGAG
GAACCAGATGCTCACGACCCCGACCTCAGCCCCACGCAGCGTCATGAAGTCCTTTATTAAGCGCAACACT
CCCCTGCGCATGGACCCCAAGTGCAGCTTCGTCGAGAAGGAGCGGCAGCGCCTGGAGAATCTGCGGCGGA
AGGAGGAGGCCGAGCAGCTGCGCAGGCAGAAGGTGGAGGAGGACAAGCGGCGGCGGCTGGAGGAGGTGAA
GCTGAAGCGTGAGGAACGCCTCCGCAAGGTGCTGCAGGCCCGCGAGCGGGTGGAGCAGATGAAGGAGGAG
AAGAAGAAGCAGATTGAGCAGAAGTTTGCTCAGATCGACGAGAAGACTGAGAAGGCCAAGGAGGAGCGGC
TGGCAGAGGAGAAGGCCAAGAAAAAGGCGGCGGCCAAGAAGATGGAGGAGGTGGAAGCACGCAGGAAGCA
GGAAGAGGATGCACGTAGGCTCAGGTGGCTGCAGCAGGAGGAGGAAGAGCGGCGGCACCAAGAGCTGCTG
CAGAAGAAGAAGGAAGAGGAGCAGGAGCGGCTGCGGAAGGCGGCCGAGGCTAAGCGGCTGGCAGAGCAGC
GGGAGCAGGAGCGGCGGGAGCAGGAGCGGCGCGAGCAGGAGCGGCGCGAGCAGGAGCGGCGGGAGCAGGA
GCGGCGCGAGCAGGAGCGACAGCTGGCAGAGCAGGAGCGTCGGCGGGAGCAGGAGCGGCTCCAGGCCGAG
AGGGAGCTGCAGGAGCGGGAGAAGGCCCTGCGGCTGCAGAAGGAGCAGCTGCAGAGGGAACTGGAGGAGA
AGAAGAAGAAGGAAGAGCAGCAGCGTCTGGCTGAGCGGCAGCTGCAGGAGGAGCAAGAGAAGAAAGCCAA
GGAGGCAGTAGGGGCCAGCAAGGCCCTGAATGTGACTGTGGACGTGCAGTCTCCAGCTTGTACCTCATAT
CAAATGACTCCGCAAGGGCACAGGGCCCCTCCCAAGATCAACCCAGATAACTACGGGATGGATCTGAATA
GCGACGACTCCACCGATGATGAGGCCCATCCCCGGAAGCCCATCCCCACCTGGGCCCGAGGCACCCCGCT
CAGCCAGGCTATCATTCACCAGTACTACCACCCACCGAACCTTCTGGAGCTCTTTGGAACCATTCTCCCA
CTGGACTTGGAGGATATCTTCAAGAAGAGCAAGCCCCGCTATCACAAGCGCACCAGCTCTGCTGTCTGGA
ACTCACCGCCCCTGCAGGGCGCCAGGGTCCCCAGCAGCCTGGCCTACAGCCTGAAGAAGCACAAGCTTCG
AATTCTGCAGTCGACGGTACCGCGGGCCCGGGATCCACCGGTCGCCACCATGGTGAGCAAGGGCGAGGAG
CTGTTCACCGGGGTGGTGCCCATCCTGGTCGAGCTGGACGGCGACGTAAACGGCCACAAGTTCAGCGTGT
CCGGCGAGGGCGAGGGCGATGCCACCTACGGCAAGCTGACCCTGAAGTTCATCTGCACCACCGGCAAGCT
GCCCGTGCCCTGGCCCACCCTCGTGACCACCCTGACCTACGGCGTGCAGTGCTTCAGCCGCTACCCCGAC
CACATGAAGCAGCACGACTTCTTCAAGTCCGCCATGCCCGAAGGCTACGTCCAGGAGCGCACCATCTTCT
TCAAGGACGACGGCAACTACAAGACCCGCGCCGAGGTGAAGTTCGAGGGCGACACCCTGGTGAACCGCAT
CGAGCTGAAGGGCATCGACTTCAAGGAGGACGGCAACATCCTGGGGCACAAGCTGGAGTACAACTACAAC
AGCCACAACGTCTATATCATGGCCGACAAGCAGAAGAACGGCATCAAGGTGAACTTCAAGATCCGCCACA
ACATCGAGGACGGCAGCGTGCAGCTCGCCGACCACTACCAGCAGAACACCCCCATCGGCGACGGCCCCGT
GCTGCTGCCCGACAACCACTACCTGAGCACCCAGTCCGCCCTGAGCAAAGACCCCAACGAGAAGCGCGAT
CACATGGTCCTGCTGGAGTTCGTGACCGCCGCCGGGATCACTCTCGGCATGGACGAGCTGTACAAGTAAA
GCGGCCGCGACTCTAGATCATAATCAGCCATACCACATTTGTAGAGGTTTTACTTGCTTTAAAAAACCTC
CCACACCTCCCCCTGAACCTGAAACATAAAATGAATGCAATTGTTGTTGTTAACTTGTTTATTGCAGCTT
ATAATGGTTACAAATAAAGCAATAGCATCACAAATTTCACAAATAAAGCATTTTTTTCACTGCATTCTAG
TTGTGGTTTGTCCAAACTCATCAATGTATCTTAAGGCGTAAATTGTAAGCGTTAATATTTTGTTAAAATT
CGCGTTAAATTTTTGTTAAATCAGCTCATTTTTTAACCAATAGGCCGAAATCGGCAAAATCCCTTATAAA
TCAAAAGAATAGACCGAGATAGGGT
[37 nt withheld, positions 5066-5102]
AAAGAACGTGGACTCCAACGTCAAAGG
[49 nt withheld, positions 5130-5178]
T
[91 nt withheld, positions 5180-5270]
G
[124 nt withheld, positions 5272-5395]
CAGGTGGCACTTTTCGGGGAAATGTGCGCGGAACCCCTATTTGTTTATTTTTCTAAATACATTCAAATAT
GTATCCGCTCATGAGACAATAACCCTGATAAATGCTTCAATAATATTGAAAAAGGAAGAGTCCTGAGGCG
GAAAGAACCAGCTGTGGAATGTGTGTCAGTTAGGGTGTGGAAAGTCCCCAGGCTCCCCAGCAGGCAGAAG
TATGCAAAGCATGCATCTCAATTAGTCAGCAACCAGGTGTGGAAAGTCCCCAGGCTCCCCAGCAGGCAGA
AGTATGCAAAGCATGCATCTCAATTAGTCAGCAACCATAGTCCCGCCCCTAACTCCGCCCATCCCGCCCC
TAACTCCGCCCAGTTCCGCCCATTCTCCGCCCCATGGCTGACTAATTTTTTTTATTTATGCAGAGGCCGA
GGCCGCCTCGGCCTCTGAGCTATTCCAGAAGTAGTGAGGAGGCTTTTTTGGAGGCCTAGGCTTTTGCAAA
GATCGATCAAGAGACAGGATGAGGATCGTTTCGCATGATTGAACAAGATGGATTGCACGCAGGTTCTCCG
GCCGCTTGGGTGGAGAGGCTATTCGGCTATGACTGGGCACAACAGACAATCGGCTGCTCTGATGCCGCCG
TGTTCCGGCTGTCAGCGCAGGGGCGCCCGGTTCTTTTTGTCAAGACCGACCTGTCCGGTGCCCTGAATGA
ACTGCAAGACGAGGCAGCGCGGCTATCGTGGCTGGCCACGACGGGCGTTCCTTGCGCAGCTGTGCTCGAC
GTTGTCACTGAAGCGGGAAGGGACTGGCTGCTATTGGGCGAAGTGCCGGGGCAGGATCTCCTGTCATCTC
ACCTTGCTCCTGCCGAGAAAGTATCCATCATGGCTGATGCAATGCGGCGGCTGCATACGCTTGATCCGGC
TACCTGCCCATTCGACCACCAAGCGAAACATCGCATCGAGCGAGCACGTACTCGGATGGAAGCCGGTCTT
GTCGATCAGGATGATCTGGACGAAGAGCATCAGGGGCTCGCGCCAGCCGAACTGTTCGCCAGGCTCAAGG
CGAGCATGCCCGACGGCGAGGATCTCGTCGTGACCCATGGCGATGCCTGCTTGCCGAATATCATGGTGGA
AAATGGCCGCTTTTCTGGATTCATCGACTGTGGCCGGCTGGGTGTGGCGGACCGCTATCAGGACATAGCG
TTGGCTACCCGTGATATTGCTGAAGAGCTTGGCGGCGAATGGGCTGACCGCTTCCTCGTGCTTTACGGTA
TCGCCGCTCCCGATTCGCAGCGCATCGCCTTCTATCGCCTTCTTGACGAGTTCTTCTGAGCGGGACTCTG
GGGTTCGAAATGACCGACCAAGCGACGCCCAACCTGCCATCACGAGATTTCGATTCCACCGCCGCCTTCT
ATGAAAGGTTGGGCTTCGGAATCGTTTTCCGGGACGCCGGCTGGATGATCCTCCAGCGCGGGGATCTCAT
GCTGGAGTTCTTCGCCCACCCTAGGGGGAGGCTAACTGAAACACGGAAGGAGACAATACCGGAAGGAACC
CGCGCTATGACGGCAATAAAAAGACAGAATAAAACGCACGGTGTTGGGTCGTTTGTTCATAAACGCGGGG
TTCGGTCCCAGGGCTGGCACTCTGTCGATACCCCACCGAGACCCCATTGGGGCCAATACGCCCGCGTTTC
TTCCTTTTCCCCACCCCACCCCCCAAGTTCGGGTGAAGGCCCAGGGCTCGCAGCCAACGTCGGGGCGGCA
GGCCCTGCCATAGCCTCAGGTTACTCATATATACTTTAGATTGATTTAAAACTTCATTTTTAATTTAAAA
GGATCTAGGTGAAGATCCTTTTTGATAATCTCATGACCAAAATCCCTTAACGTGAGTTTTCGTTCCACTG
AGCGTCAGACCCCGTAGAAAAGATCAAAGGATCTTCTTGAGATCCTTTTTTTCTGCGCGTAATCTGCTGC
TTGCAAACAAAAAAACCACCGCTACCAGCGGTGGTTTGTTTGCCGGATCAAGAGCTACCAACTCTTTTTC
CGAAGGTAACTGGCTTCAGCAGAGCGCAGATACCAAATACTGTCCTTCTAGTGTAGCCGTAGTTAGGCCA
CCACTTCAAGAACTCTGTAGCACCGCCTACATACCTCGCTCTGCTAATCCTGTTACCAGTGGCTGCTGCC
AGTGGCGATAAGTCGTGTCTTACCGGGTTGGACTCAAGACGATAGTTACCGGATAAGGCGCAGCGGTCGG
GCTGAACGGGGGGTTCGTGCACACAGCCCAGCTTGGAGCGAACGACCTACACCGAACTGAGATACCTACA
GCGTGAGCTATGAGAAAGCGCCACGCTTCCCGAAGGGAGAAAGGCGGACAGGTATCCGGTAAGCGGCAGG
GTCGGAACAGGAGAGCGCACGAGGGAGCTTCCAGGGGGAAACGCCTGGTATCTTTATAGTCCTGTCGGGT
TTCGCCACCTCTGACTTGAGCGTCGATTTTTGTGATGCTCGTCAGGGGGGCGGAGCCTATGGAAAAACGC
CAGCAACGCGGCCTTTTTACGGTTCCTGGCCTTTTGCTGGCCTTTTGCTCACATGTTCTTTCCTGCGTTA
TCCCCTGATTCTGTGGATAACCGTATTACCGCCATGCAT
