Features (pLannotate 1.2.2; 17 found; start..end, strand, type, name):
     61..364     +  enhancer       CMV enhancer: human cytomegalovirus immediate early enhancer
    365..568     +  promoter       CMV promoter: human cytomegalovirus (CMV) immediate early promoter
    591..627     +  misc_feature   MCS (fragment): multiple cloning site
    688..1299    +  CDS            MIS12: MIS12_HUMAN - Experimental evidence at protein level: Swiss-Prot protein existence level 1. Part of the MIS12 complex which is required for normal chromosome alignment and segregation and for kinetochore formation during mitosis (PubMed:12515822, PubMed:15502821, PubMed:16585270). Essential for proper kinetochore microtubule attachments (PubMed:23891108). From Homo sapiens (Human).
   1267..3912    +  CDS            INCENP: INCE_HUMAN - Experimental evidence at protein level: Swiss-Prot protein existence level 1. Component of the chromosomal passenger complex (CPC), a complex that acts as a key regulator of mitosis. The CPC complex has essential functions at the centromere in ensuring correct chromosome alignment and segregation and is required for chromatin-induced microtubule stabilization and spindle assembly. Acts as a scaffold regulating CPC localization and activity. The C-terminus associates with AURKB or AURKC, the N-terminus associated with BIRC5/survivin and CDCA8/borealin tethers the CPC to the inner c
   3912..3956    +  misc_feature   MCS (fragment): multiple cloning site
   3970..4689    +  CDS            EGFP: the original enhanced GFP (Yang et al., 1996) mammalian codon-optimized
   4706..4789    +  CDS            large T antigen (fragment): large T antigen from SV40 (simian virus 40)
   4812..4933    +  polyA_signal   SV40 poly(A) signal: SV40 polyadenylation signal
   4967..5395    -  rep_origin     f1 ori (sequence partly withheld): f1 bacteriophage origin of replication; arrow indicates direction of (+) strand synthesis
   5422..5526    +  promoter       AmpR promoter: bla
   5528..5885    +  promoter       SV40 promoter: SV40 enhancer and early promoter
   5920..6714    +  CDS            NeoR/KanR: aminoglycoside phosphotransferase from Tn5; aph(3')-II (or nptII); confers resistance to neomycin, kanamycin, and G418 (Geneticin®)
   6735..6887    +  CDS            ble (fragment): BLE_KLEPN - Experimental evidence at protein level: Swiss-Prot protein existence level 1. Binding protein with a strong affinity to the bleomycin family of antibiotics. Binds to CL990; an antimitotic-antibiotic compound. From Klebsiella pneumoniae.
   6946..6993    +  polyA_signal   HSV TK poly(A) signal: herpes simplex virus thymidine kinase polyadenylation signal (Cole and Stacy, 1985)
   7084..7100    -  polyA_signal   bGH poly(A) signal (fragment): bovine growth hormone polyadenylation signal
   7322..7910    +  rep_origin     ori: high-copy-number ColE1/pMB1/pBR322/pUC origin of replication
>Addgene plasmid #108478 | pEGFP-vsv-Mis12-dCEN-Incenp-EGFP | addgene full sequence | sequence record 208164 | Addgene NGS Result
TAGTTATTAATAGTAATCAATTACGGGGTCATTAGTTCATAGCCCATATATGGAGTTCCGCGTTACATAA
CTTACGGTAAATGGCCCGCCTGGCTGACCGCCCAACGACCCCCGCCCATTGACGTCAATAATGACGTATG
TTCCCATAGTAACGCCAATAGGGACTTTCCATTGACGTCAATGGGTGGAGTATTTACGGTAAACTGCCCA
CTTGGCAGTACATCAAGTGTATCATATGCCAAGTACGCCCCCTATTGACGTCAATGACGGTAAATGGCCC
GCCTGGCATTATGCCCAGTACATGACCTTATGGGACTTTCCTACTTGGCAGTACATCTACGTATTAGTCA
TCGCTATTACCATGGTGATGCGGTTTTGGCAGTACATCAATGGGCGTGGATAGCGGTTTGACTCACGGGG
ATTTCCAAGTCTCCACCCCATTGACGTCAATGGGAGTTTGTTTTGGCACCAAAATCAACGGGACTTTCCA
AAATGTCGTAACAACTCCGCCCCATTGACGCAAATGGGCGGTAGGCGTGTACGGTGGGAGGTCTATATAA
GCAGAGCTGGTTTAGTGAACCGTCAGATCCGCTAGCGCTACCGGACTCAGATCTCGAGCTCAAGCTTGGT
ACCGGATCCGCCACCATGTACACCGACATCGAGATGAACCGGTTGGGCAAGGAATTCTCTGTGGATCCAA
TGACCTACGAGGCCCAGTTCTTTGGCTTCACGCCACAAACGTGCATGCTTCGGATCTACATTGCATTTCA
AGACTACCTATTTGAAGTGATGCAGGCCGTTGAACAGGTTATTCTGAAGAAGCTGGATGGCATCCCAGAC
TGTGACATTAGCCCAGTGCAGATTCGCAAATGCACAGAGAAGTTTCTTTGCTTCATGAAAGGACATTTTG
ATAACCTTTTTAGCAAAATGGAGCAACTGTTTTTGCAGCTGATTTTACGTATTCCCTCAAACATCTTGCT
TCCTGAAGATAAATGTAAGGAGACACCTTATAGTGAGGAAGATTTTCAGCATCTCCAGAAAGAAATTGAA
CAGTTACAGGAGAAGTACAAGACTGAATTATGTACTAAGCAGGCCCTTCTTGCAGAATTAGAAGAGCAAA
AAATTGTTCAGGCCAAACTCAAACAGACGTTGACTTTCTTTGATGAGCTTCATAATGTTGGCAGAGATCA
TGGGACTAGTGATTTTAGGGAGAGTTTAGTATCCCTGGTTCAGAACTCCAGAAAACTACAGAACATTAGA
GACAATGTGGAAAAGGAATCGAAACGACTGAAAATATCTGAATTCAGCAAAGAGCCAGAGCTGATGCCCA
AAACACCTTCTCAGAAGAACCGACGGAAGAAGAGACGGATTTCTTATGTTCAGGATGAAAACAGAGATCC
CATCAGGAGAAGGTTATCCCGCAGAAAGTCTCGGAGCAGCCAGCTGAGCTCCCGACGCCTCCGCAGCAAG
GACAGTGTAGAGAAGCTGGCTACAGTGGTCGGGGAGAACGGCTCCGTTCTGCGGCGTGTGACCCGTGCTG
CGGCTGCAGCTGCCGCGGCTACCATGGCATTGGCTGCACCTTCTTCACCCACCCCTGAGTCTCCCACGAT
GCTGACTAAGAAGCCCGAGGATAACCACACCCAGTGCCAGCTGGTGCCTGTGGTGGAGATCGGCATCAGT
GAGCGCCAGAATGCTGAGCAGCATGTCACCCAGCTCATGTCCACCGAGCCTCTGCCCCGCACTCTGTCCC
CGACTCCAGCTTCAGCCACAGCTCCAACCTCCCAGGGCATCCCGACATCAGATGAGGAATCAACACCTAA
GAAGTCGAAGGCCAGGATACTGGAGTCCATCACAGTGAGCTCCCTGATGGCTACACCCCAGGACCCCAAG
GGTCAAGGGGTCGGGACGGGGCGGTCTGCGTCTAAGCTCAGGATTGCGCAGGTCTCCCCTGGCCCACGGG
ACTCGCCAGCCTTTCCAGATTCTCCATGGCGGGAGCGGGTGCTGGCTCCCATCCTGCCGGATAACTTCTC
CACGCCCACGGGCTCTCGCACGGACTCTCAATCGGTGCGGCACAGCCCGATCGCCCCGTCTTCCCCGAGT
CCCCGAGTCTTAGCCCAGAAGTACTCTCTGGTGGCCAAACAGGAAAGTGTTGTCCGCAGGGCGAGCAGAA
GGCTTGCCAAGAAGACTGCCGAAGAGCCAGCTGCCTCTGGCCGCATCATCTGTCACAGTTACCTGGAGAG
GCTCCTGAATGTTGAGGTGCCCCAGAAAGTTGGTTCTGAGCAGAAGGAACCCCCCGAGGAGGCTGAGCCT
GTGGCGGCAGCTGAGCCAGAGGTCCCTGAGAACAACGGAAATAACTCGTGGCCCCACAATGACACAGAGA
TCGCCAACAGCACACCCAACCCGAAGCCTGCAGCCAGCAGCCCGGAAACACCCTCTGCAGGGCAGCAAGA
GGCCAAGACGGACCAAGCAGATGGACCCAGAGAGCCACCGCAGAGTGCCAGGAGGAAGCGCAGCTACAAG
CAGGCCGTGAGTGAGCTGGACGAGGAGCAGCACCTGGAGGATGAGGAGCTGCAGCCCCCCAGGAGCAAGA
CCCCTTCCTCACCCTGCCCAGCCAGCAAGGTGGTACGGCCCCTCCGGACCTTTCTGCACACAGTGCAGAG
GAACCAGATGCTCACGACCCCGACCTCAGCCCCACGCAGCGTCATGAAGTCCTTTATTAAGCGCAACACT
CCCCTGCGCATGGACCCCAAGTGCAGCTTCGTCGAGAAGGAGCGGCAGCGCCTGGAGAATCTGCGGCGGA
AGGAGGAGGCCGAGCAGCTGCGCAGGCAGAAGGTGGAGGAGGACAAGCGGCGGCGGCTGGAGGAGGTGAA
GCTGAAGCGTGAGGAACGCCTCCGCAAGGTGCTGCAGGCCCGCGAGCGGGTGGAGCAGATGAAGGAGGAG
AAGAAGAAGCAGATTGAGCAGAAGTTTGCTCAGATCGACGAGAAGACTGAGAAGGCCAAGGAGGAGCGGC
TGGCAGAGGAGAAGGCCAAGAAAAAGGCGGCGGCCAAGAAGATGGAGGAGGTGGAAGCACGCAGGAAGCA
GGAAGAGGATGCACGTAGGCTCAGGTGGCTGCAGCAGGAGGAGGAAGAGCGGCGGCACCAAGAGCTGCTG
CAGAAGAAGAAGGAAGAGGAGCAGGAGCGGCTGCGGAAGGCGGCCGAGGCTAAGCGGCTGGCAGAGCAGC
GGGAGCAGGAGCGGCGGGAGCAGGAGCGGCGCGAGCAGGAGCGGCGCGAGCAGGAGCGGCGGGAGCAGGA
GCGGCGCGAGCAGGAGCGACAGCTGGCAGAGCAGGAGCGTCGGCGGGAGCAGGAGCGGCTCCAGGCCGAG
AGGGAGCTGCAGGAGCGGGAGAAGGCCCTGCGGCTGCAGAAGGAGCAGCTGCAGAGGGAACTGGAGGAGA
AGAAGAAGAAGGAAGAGCAGCAGCGTCTGGCTGAGCGGCAGCTGCAGGAGGAGCAAGAGAAGAAAGCCAA
GGAGGCAGCAGGGGCCAGCAAGGCCCTGAATGTGACTGTGGACGTGCAGTCTCCAGCTTGTACCTCATAT
CAGATGACTCCGCAAGGGCACAGGGCCCCTCCCAAGATCAACCCAGATAACTACGGGATGGATCTGAATA
GCGACGACTCCACCGATGATGAGGCCCATCCCCGGAAGCCCATCCCCACCTGGGCCCGAGGCACCCCGCT
CAGCCAGGCTATCATTCACCAGTACTACCACCCACCGAACCTTCTGGAGCTCTTTGGAACCATTCTCCCA
CTGGACTTGGAGGATATCTTCAAGAAGAGCAAGCCCCGCTATCACAAGCGCACCAGCTCTGCTGTCTGGA
ACTCACCGCCCCTGCAGGGCGCCAGGGTCCCCAGCAGCCTGGCCTACAGCCTGAAGAAGCACAAGCTTCG
AATTCTGCAGTCGACGGTACCGCGGGCCCGGGATCCACCGGTCGCCACCATGGTGAGCAAGGGCGAGGAG
CTGTTCACCGGGGTGGTGCCCATCCTGGTCGAGCTGGACGGCGACGTAAACGGCCACAAGTTCAGCGTGT
CCGGCGAGGGCGAGGGCGATGCCACCTACGGCAAGCTGACCCTGAAGTTCATCTGCACCACCGGCAAGCT
GCCCGTGCCCTGGCCCACCCTCGTGACCACCCTGACCTACGGCGTGCAGTGCTTCAGCCGCTACCCCGAC
CACATGAAGCAGCACGACTTCTTCAAGTCCGCCATGCCCGAAGGCTACGTCCAGGAGCGCACCATCTTCT
TCAAGGACGACGGCAACTACAAGACCCGCGCCGAGGTGAAGTTCGAGGGCGACACCCTGGTGAACCGCAT
CGAGCTGAAGGGCATCGACTTCAAGGAGGACGGCAACATCCTGGGGCACAAGCTGGAGTACAACTACAAC
AGCCACAACGTCTATATCATGGCCGACAAGCAGAAGAACGGCATCAAGGTGAACTTCAAGATCCGCCACA
ACATCGAGGACGGCAGCGTGCAGCTCGCCGACCACTACCAGCAGAACACCCCCATCGGCGACGGCCCCGT
GCTGCTGCCCGACAACCACTACCTGAGCACCCAGTCCGCCCTGAGCAAAGACCCCAACGAGAAGCGCGAT
CACATGGTCCTGCTGGAGTTCGTGACCGCCGCCGGGATCACTCTCGGCATGGACGAGCTGTACAAGTAAA
GCGGCCGCGACTCTAGATCATAATCAGCCATACCACATTTGTAGAGGTTTTACTTGCTTTAAAAAACCTC
CCACACCTCCCCCTGAACCTGAAACATAAAATGAATGCAATTGTTGTTGTTAACTTGTTTATTGCAGCTT
ATAATGGTTACAAATAAAGCAATAGCATCACAAATTTCACAAATAAAGCATTTTTTTCACTGCATTCTAG
TTGTGGTTTGTCCAAACTCATCAATGTATCTTAAGGCGTAAATTGTAAGCGTTAATATTTTGTTAAAATT
CGCGTTAAATTTTTGTTAAATCAGCTCATTTTTTAACCAATAGGCCGAAATCGGCAAAATCCCTTATAAA
TCAAAAGAATAGACCGAGATAGGGT
[37 nt withheld, positions 5066-5102]
AAAGAACGTGGACTCCAACGTCAAAGG
[49 nt withheld, positions 5130-5178]
T
[91 nt withheld, positions 5180-5270]
G
[124 nt withheld, positions 5272-5395]
CAGGTGGCACTTTTCGGGGAAATGTGCGCGGAACCCCTATTTGTTTATTTTTCTAAATACATTCAAATAT
GTATCCGCTCATGAGACAATAACCCTGATAAATGCTTCAATAATATTGAAAAAGGAAGAGTCCTGAGGCG
GAAAGAACCAGCTGTGGAATGTGTGTCAGTTAGGGTGTGGAAAGTCCCCAGGCTCCCCAGCAGGCAGAAG
TATGCAAAGCATGCATCTCAATTAGTCAGCAACCAGGTGTGGAAAGTCCCCAGGCTCCCCAGCAGGCAGA
AGTATGCAAAGCATGCATCTCAATTAGTCAGCAACCATAGTCCCGCCCCTAACTCCGCCCATCCCGCCCC
TAACTCCGCCCAGTTCCGCCCATTCTCCGCCCCATGGCTGACTAATTTTTTTTATTTATGCAGAGGCCGA
GGCCGCCTCGGCCTCTGAGCTATTCCAGAAGTAGTGAGGAGGCTTTTTTGGAGGCCTAGGCTTTTGCAAA
GATCGATCAAGAGACAGGATGAGGATCGTTTCGCATGATTGAACAAGATGGATTGCACGCAGGTTCTCCG
GCCGCTTGGGTGGAGAGGCTATTCGGCTATGACTGGGCACAACAGACAATCGGCTGCTCTGATGCCGCCG
TGTTCCGGCTGTCAGCGCAGGGGCGCCCGGTTCTTTTTGTCAAGACCGACCTGTCCGGTGCCCTGAATGA
ACTGCAAGACGAGGCAGCGCGGCTATCGTGGCTGGCCACGACGGGCGTTCCTTGCGCAGCTGTGCTCGAC
GTTGTCACTGAAGCGGGAAGGGACTGGCTGCTATTGGGCGAAGTGCCGGGGCAGGATCTCCTGTCATCTC
ACCTTGCTCCTGCCGAGAAAGTATCCATCATGGCTGATGCAATGCGGCGGCTGCATACGCTTGATCCGGC
TACCTGCCCATTCGACCACCAAGCGAAACATCGCATCGAGCGAGCACGTACTCGGATGGAAGCCGGTCTT
GTCGATCAGGATGATCTGGACGAAGAGCATCAGGGGCTCGCGCCAGCCGAACTGTTCGCCAGGCTCAAGG
CGAGCATGCCCGACGGCGAGGATCTCGTCGTGACCCATGGCGATGCCTGCTTGCCGAATATCATGGTGGA
AAATGGCCGCTTTTCTGGATTCATCGACTGTGGCCGGCTGGGTGTGGCGGACCGCTATCAGGACATAGCG
TTGGCTACCCGTGATATTGCTGAAGAGCTTGGCGGCGAATGGGCTGACCGCTTCCTCGTGCTTTACGGTA
TCGCCGCTCCCGATTCGCAGCGCATCGCCTTCTATCGCCTTCTTGACGAGTTCTTCTGAGCGGGACTCTG
GGGTTCGAAATGACCGACCAAGCGACGCCCAACCTGCCATCACGAGATTTCGATTCCACCGCCGCCTTCT
ATGAAAGGTTGGGCTTCGGAATCGTTTTCCGGGACGCCGGCTGGATGATCCTCCAGCGCGGGGATCTCAT
GCTGGAGTTCTTCGCCCACCCTAGGGGGAGGCTAACTGAAACACGGAAGGAGACAATACCGGAAGGAACC
CGCGCTATGACGGCAATAAAAAGACAGAATAAAACGCACGGTGTTGGGTCGTTTGTTCATAAACGCGGGG
TTCGGTCCCAGGGCTGGCACTCTGTCGATACCCCACCGAGACCCCATTGGGGCCAATACGCCCGCGTTTC
TTCCTTTTCCCCACCCCACCCCCCAAGTTCGGGTGAAGGCCCAGGGCTCGCAGCCAACGTCGGGGCGGCA
GGCCCTGCCATAGCCTCAGGTTACTCATATATACTTTAGATTGATTTAAAACTTCATTTTTAATTTAAAA
GGATCTAGGTGAAGATCCTTTTTGATAATCTCATGACCAAAATCCCTTAACGTGAGTTTTCGTTCCACTG
AGCGTCAGACCCCGTAGAAAAGATCAAAGGATCTTCTTGAGATCCTTTTTTTCTGCGCGTAATCTGCTGC
TTGCAAACAAAAAAACCACCGCTACCAGCGGTGGTTTGTTTGCCGGATCAAGAGCTACCAACTCTTTTTC
CGAAGGTAACTGGCTTCAGCAGAGCGCAGATACCAAATACTGTTCTTCTAGTGTAGCCGTAGTTAGGCCA
CCACTTCAAGAACTCTGTAGCACCGCCTACATACCTCGCTCTGCTAATCCTGTTACCAGTGGCTGCTGCC
AGTGGCGATAAGTCGTGTCTTACCGGGTTGGACTCAAGACGATAGTTACCGGATAAGGCGCAGCGGTCGG
GCTGAACGGGGGGTTCGTGCACACAGCCCAGCTTGGAGCGAACGACCTACACCGAACTGAGATACCTACA
GCGTGAGCTATGAGAAAGCGCCACGCTTCCCGAAGGGAGAAAGGCGGACAGGTATCCGGTAAGCGGCAGG
GTCGGAACAGGAGAGCGCACGAGGGAGCTTCCAGGGGGAAACGCCTGGTATCTTTATAGTCCTGTCGGGT
TTCGCCACCTCTGACTTGAGCGTCGATTTTTGTGATGCTCGTCAGGGGGGCGGAGCCTATGGAAAAACGC
CAGCAACGCGGCCTTTTTACGGTTCCTGGCCTTTTGCTGGCCTTTTGCTCACATGTTCTTTCCTGCGTTA
TCCCCTGATTCTGTGGATAACCGTATTACCGCCATGCAT
